Addgene plasmid #12116: PGTE+mU6-WT
Depositing lab: Inder Verma. Depositing organization: Salk Institute for Biological Studies. Publication: CRE recombinase-inducible RNA interference mediated by lentiviral vectors. Tiscornia G, Tergaonkar V, Galimi F, Verma IM. Proc Natl Acad Sci U S A. 2004 May 11. 101(19):7347-51. 10.1073/pnas.0402107101 PubMed 15123829.
Backbone
  Vector backbone: pGEM-T Easy
  Backbone manufacturer: Promega
  Backbone size w/o insert (bp): 3015
  Vector type: Bacterial Expression
Growth in bacteria
  Bacterial resistance: Ampicillin, 100 μg/mL
  Growth temperature: 37°C
  Growth strain: DH5alpha
  Copy number: High Copy
Gene/Insert
  Gene/Insert name: mU6 promoter
  Insert size (bp): 707
  GenBank ID: X06980
  Cloning method: Restriction Enzyme; 5′ cloning site PCR (unknown if destroyed); 3′ cloning site PCR (unknown if destroyed)
  Sequencing primers: 5′ SP6; 3′ T7
Terms and licenses: Academic/Nonprofit Terms; Industry Terms: Not Available to Industry
How to cite: PGTE+mU6-WT was a gift from Inder Verma (Addgene plasmid # 12116 ; http://n2t.net/addgene:12116 ; RRID:Addgene_12116)
