[The description below was written by a language model from this plasmid's Addgene catalogue record.]
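Description:
PGTE+mU6-WT is a small bacterial cloning plasmid built on the commercial pGEM-T Easy backbone (about 3.0 kb), a high-copy vector designed to receive PCR products. It is maintained in standard E. coli cloning strains under ampicillin selection. Although it is catalogued as a bacterial expression vector, the record gives no indication that anything is expressed in bacteria. The plasmid appears to serve as a storage and template clone for a regulatory element.

The insert is a roughly 700 bp PCR-derived fragment carrying the mouse U6 (mU6) promoter, and the "WT" in the name suggests it is the unmodified, wild-type version of the sequence. U6 is an RNA polymerase III promoter that normally drives a small nuclear RNA. It is widely used to transcribe short hairpin RNAs in mammalian cells because it gives strong expression of short transcripts with defined start and termination points. The fragment was introduced as a PCR product, and the record does not say whether any flanking restriction sites remain intact. The insert sits between the backbone's SP6 and T7 primer sites, which are used to sequence it from either side.

The associated work concerns Cre recombinase-inducible RNA interference delivered by lentiviral vectors. In that context, this plasmid most plausibly supplies the wild-type mU6 promoter as a reference or as a starting template for building shRNA expression cassettes and modified, recombinase-regulated promoter variants. The record itself does not spell out this role. It describes no shRNA sequence, lox sites, lentiviral elements or mammalian selection marker in this construct, and no feature table was available to confirm the detailed layout.
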