>Addgene plasmid #12116 | PGTE+mU6-WT | addgene partial sequence | sequence record 18880 | SP6 5'-ATTTAGGTGACACTATAG-3'
TGGTCGACCTGCAGGCGGCCGCGAATTCACTAGTGATTCCCAAGTTATCCGACGCCGCCATCTCTAGGCC
CGCGCCGGCCCCCTCGCACAGACTTGTGGGAGAAGCTCGGCTACTCCCCTGCCCCGGTTAATTTGCATAT
AATATTTCCTAGTAACTATAGAGGCTTAATGTGCGATAAAAGACAGATAATCTGTTCTTTTTAATACTAG
CTACATTTTACATGATAGGCTTGGATTTCTATAAGAGATACAAATACTAAATTATTATTTTAAAAAACAG
CACAAAAGGAAACTCACCCTAACTGTAAAGTAGTTGTGTGTTTTGAGACTATAAATATCCCTGGAGAAAA
GCCTGTTTGTGGTCTTCGGATCCCAATCGAATTCCCGCGGCCGCCATGGCGGCCGGGAGCATGCGACGTC
GGGCCCAATTCGCCCTATAGTGAGTCGTATTACAATTCACTGGCCGTCGTTTTACAACGTCGTGACTGGG
AAAACCCTGGCGTTACCCAACTTAATCGCCTTGCAGCACATCCCCCTTTCGCCAGCTGGCGTAATAGCGA
AGAGGCCCGCACCGATCGCCCTTCCCAACAGTTGCGCAGCCTGAATGGCGAATGG
[121 nt withheld, positions 616-736]
